>Addgene plasmid #157105 | pD649-HAsp-TREML1-COMP5AP-AviTag-9xHis | depositor full sequence | sequence record 303319 | Full Sequence
TTTCAATATTATTGAAGCATTTATCAGGGTTATTGTCTCATGAGCGGATACATATTTGAATGTATTTAGA
AAAATAAACAAATAGGGGTCAGTGTTACAACCAATTAACCAATTCTGAACATTATCGCGAGCCCATTTAT
ACCTGAATATGGCTCATAACACCCCTTGCTCATGACCAAAATCCCTTAACGTGAGTTACGCGCGCGTCGT
TCCACTGAGCGTCAGACCCCGTAGAAAAGATCAAAGGATCTTCTTGAGATCCTTTTTTTCTGCGCGTAAT
CTGCTGCTTGCAAACAAAAAAACCACCGCTACCAGCGGTGGTTTGTTTGCCGGATCAAGAGCTACCAACT
CTTTTTCCGAAGGTAACTGGCTTCAGCAGAGCGCAGATACCAAATACTGTTCTTCTAGTGTAGCCGTAGT
TAGCCCACCACTTCAAGAACTCTGTAGCACCGCCTACATACCTCGCTCTGCTAATCCTGTTACCAGTGGC
TGCTGCCAGTGGCGATAAGTCGTGTCTTACCGGGTTGGACTCAAGACGATAGTTACCGGATAAGGCGCAG
CGGTCGGGCTGAACGGGGGGTTCGTGCACACAGCCCAGCTTGGAGCGAACGACCTACACCGAACTGAGAT
ACCTACAGCGTGAGCTATGAGAAAGCGCCACGCTTCCCGAAGGGAGAAAGGCGGACAGGTATCCGGTAAG
CGGCAGGGTCGGAACAGGAGAGCGCACGAGGGAGCTTCCAGGGGGAAACGCCTGGTATCTTTATAGTCCT
GTCGGGTTTCGCCACCTCTGACTTGAGCGTCGATTTTTGTGATGCTCGTCAGGGGGGCGGAGCCTATGGA
AAAACGCCAGCAACGCGGCCTTTTTACGGTTCCTGGCCTTTTGCTGGCCTTTTGCTCACATGTTCTTTCC
TGCGTTATCCCCTGATTCTGTGGATAACCGTATTACCGCCTTTGAGTGAGCTGATACCGCTCGCCGCAGC
CGAACGACCGAGCGCAGCGAGTCAGTGAGCGAGGAAGCGGAAGGCGAGAGTAGGGAACTGCCAGGCATCA
AACTAAGCAGAAGGCCCCTGACGGATGGCCTTTTTGCGTTTCTACAAACTCTTTCTGTGTTGTAAAACGA
CGGCCAGTCTTAAGCTCGGGCCCCCTGGGCGGTTCTGATAACGAGTAATCGTTAATCCGCAAATAACGTA
AAAACCCGCTTCGGCGGGTTTTTTTATGGGGGGAGTTTAGGGAAAGAGCATTTGTCAGAATATTTAAGGG
CGCCTGTCACTTTGCTTGATATATGAGAATTATTTAACCTTATAAATGAGAAAAAAGCAACGCACTTTAA
ATAAGATACGTTGCTTTTTCGATTGATGAACACCTATAATTAAACTATTCATCTATTATTTATGATTTTT
TGTATATACAATATTTCTAGTTTGTTAAAGAGAATTAAGAAAATAAATCTCGAAAATAATAAAGGGAAAA
TCAGTTTTTGATATCAAAATTATACATGTCAACGATAATACAAAATATAATACAAACTATAAGATGTTAT
CAGTATTTATTATCATTTAGAATAAATTTTGTGTCGCCCTTAATTGTGAGCGGATAACAATTACGAGCTT
CATGCACAGTGGCGTTGACTCAATATTGGCCATTAGCCATATTATTCATTGGTTATATAGCATAAATCAA
TATTGGCTATTGGCCATTGCATACGTTGTATCTATATCATAATATGTACATTTATATTGGCTCATGTCCA
ATATGACCGCCATGTTGGCATTGATTATTGACTAGTTATTAATAGTAATCAATTACGGGGTCATTAGTTC
ATAGCCCATATATGGAGTTCCGCGTTACATAACTTACGGTAAATGGCCCGCCTGGCTGACCGCCCAACGA
CCCCCGCCCATTGACGTCAATAATGACGTATGTTCCCATAGTAACGCCAATAGGGACTTTCCATTGACGT
CAATGGGTGGAGTATTTACGGTAAACTGCCCACTTGGCAGTACATCAAGTGTATCATATGCCAAGTACGC
CCCCTATTGACGTCAATGACGGTAAATGGCCCGCCTGGCATTATGCCCAGTACATGACCTTATGGGACTT
TCCTACTTGGCAGTACATCTACGTATTAGTCATCGCTATTACCATGGTGATGCGGTTTTGGCAGTACATC
AATGGGCGTGGATAGCGGTTTGACTCACGGGGATTTCCAAGTCTCCACCCCATTGACGTCAATGGGAGTT
TGTTTTGGCACCAAAATCAACGGGACTTTCCAAAATGTCGTAACAACTCCGCCCCATTGACGCAAATGGG
CGGTAGGCGTGTACGGTGGGAGGTCTATATAAGCAGAGCTCGTTTAGTGAACCGTCAGATCGCCTGGAGA
CGCCATCCACGCTGTTTTGACCTCCATAGAAGACACCGGGACCGATCCAGCCTCCGCGGCCGGGAACGGT
GCATTGGAACGCGGATTCCCCGTGCCAAGAGTGACGTAAGTACCGCCTATAGAGTCTATAGGCCCACCCC
CTTGGCTTCGTTAGAACGCGGCTACAATTAATACATAACCTTATGTATCATACACATACGATTTAGGTGA
CACTATAGAATAACATCCACTTTGCCTTTCTCTCCACAGGTGTCCACTCCCAGGTCCAACTGCACCTCGG
TTCTATCGAAAACGCGCCTGCTAGCGCCACCATGAAGACCATCATTGCCCTGAGCTACATCTTCTGCCTG
GTGTTCGCTGCGGCCGCCCAGGGAATAGTTGGATCTCTGCCTGAAGTGCTGCAGGCCCCTGTGGGATCTT
CTATCCTGGTGCAGTGCCACTACCGGCTGCAGGATGTGAAAGCCCAGAAAGTGTGGTGCAGATTCCTGCC
TGAGGGCTGTCAGCCTCTGGTGTCTAGTGCTGTGGATAGAAGGGCCCCAGCCGGCAGAAGAACCTTTCTG
ACAGATCTCGGCGGAGGCCTGCTGCAGGTTGAGATGGTTACCCTGCAAGAGGAAGATGCCGGCGAGTACG
GATGTATGGTGGATGGTGCCAGAGGACCCCAGATCCTGCACAGAGTGTCCCTGAACATCCTGCCACCTGA
GGAAGAAGAGGAAACCCACAAGATCGGCAGCCTGGCCGAGAATGCCTTTTCTGATCCTGCCGGCTCCGCC
AATCCTCTGGAACCTTCTCAGGACGAGAAGTCTATCCCTGGCGCGCCGGAAGATCAAGTTGATCCAAGAT
TGATTGATGGCAAGGGCGGATCTCTGGAGGTGCTGTTCCAGGGACCAGGCGGAAGCGGCAATCCCGGCGG
CGATCTGGCCCCCCAGATGCTGCGCGAGCTGCAGGAGACCAATGCCGCCCTGCAGGACGTGCGCGAGCTG
CTGCGCCACCGCGTGAAGGAGATCACCTTCCTGAAGAACACCGTGATGGAGTGCGACGCCTGCGGTATGC
AGCCCTCTAGAGGCTCCGGCTCCATCATCCCAGTTGAGGAGGAGAACCCGGACTTCTGGAACCGCGAGGC
AGCCGAGGCCCTGGGTGCCGCCAAGAAGCTGCAGCCTGCACAGACAGCCGCCAAGAACCTCATCATCTTC
CTGGGCGATGGGATGGGGGTGTCTACGGTGACAGCTGCCAGGATCCTAAAAGGGCAGAAGAAGGACAAAC
TGGGGCCTGAGATACCCCTGGCCATGGACCGCTTCCCATATGTGGCTCTGTCCAAGACATACAATGTAGA
CAAACATGTGCCAGACAGTGGAGCCACAGCCACGGCCTACCTGTGCGGGGTCAAGGGCAACTTCCAGACC
ATTGGCTTGAGTGCAGCCGCCCGCTTTAACCAGTGCAACACGACACGCGGCAACGAGGTCATCTCCGTGA
TGAATCGGGCCAAGAAAGCAGGGAAGTCAGTGGGAGTGGTAACCACCACACGAGTGCAGCACGCCTCGCC
AGCCGGCACCTACGCCCACACGGTGAACCGCAACTGGTACTCGGACGCCGACGTGCCTGCCTCGGCCCGC
CAGGAGGGGTGCCAGGACATCGCTACGCAGCTCATCTCCAACATGGACATTGACGTGATCCTAGGTGGAG
GCCGAAAGTACATGTTTCGCATGGGAACCCCAGACCCTGAGTACCCAGATGACTACAGCCAAGGTGGGAC
CAGGCTGGACGGGAAGAATCTGGTGCAGGAATGGCTGGCGAAGCGCCAGGGTGCCCGGTATGTGTGGAAC
CGCACTGAGCTCATGCAGGCTTCCCTGGACCCGTCTGTGACCCATCTCATGGGTCTCTTTGAGCCTGGAG
ACATGAAATACGAGATCCACCGAGACTCCACACTGGACCCCTCCCTGATGGAGATGACAGAGGCTGCCCT
GCGCCTGCTGAGCAGGAACCCCCGCGGCTTCTTCCTCTTCGTGGAGGGTGGTCGCATCGACCATGGTCAT
CATGAAAGCAGGGCTTACCGGGCACTGACTGAGACGATCATGTTCGACGACGCCATTGAGAGGGCGGGCC
AGCTCACCAGCGAGGAGGACACGCTGAGCCTCGTCACTGCCGACCACTCCCACGTCTTCTCCTTCGGAGG
CTACCCCCTGCGAGGGAGCTCCATCTTCGGGCTGGCCCCTGGCAAGGCCCGGGACAGGAAGGCCTACACG
GTCCTCCTATACGGAAACGGTCCAGGCTATGTGCTCAAGGACGGCGCCCGGCCGGATGTTACCGAGAGCG
AGAGCGGGAGCCCCGAGTATCGGCAGCAGTCAGCAGTGCCCCTGGACGAAGAGACCCACGCAGGCGAGGA
CGTGGCGGTGTTCGCGCGCGGCCCGCAGGCGCACCTGGTTCACGGCGTGCAGGAGCAGACCTTCATAGCG
CACGTCATGGCCTTCGCCGCCTGCCTGGAGCCCTACACCGCCTGCGACCTGGCGCCCCCCGCCGGCACCA
CCGACGCCGCGCACCCGGGTGGCGGAGGACTGAACGACATCTTCGAGGCTCAGAAAATCGAATGGCACGA
ACATCACCATCACCATCACCATCACCATTAAGGCCGGCCTGTAGTCACTGGCACAACGCGTTACCCGGTA
AGCCAATCGGGTATACACGGTCGTCATACTGCAGACAGGGTTCTTCTACTTTGCAAGATAGTCTTGAGTA
GTAAAATAAATAGATAGAGAAAATCAGCCTCGACTGTGCCTTCTAGTTGCCAGCCATCTGTTGTTTGCCC
CTCCCCCGTGCCTTCCTTGACCCTGGAAGGTGCCACTCCCACTGTCCTTTCCTAATAAAATGAGGAAATT
GCATCACAACACTCAACCCTATCTCGGTCTATTCTTTTGATTTATAAGGGATTTTGCCGATTTCGGCCTA
TTGGTTAAAAAATGAGCTGATTTAACAAAAATTTAACGCGAATTAATTCTGTGGAATGTGTGTCAGTTAG
GGTGTGGAAAGTCCCCAGGCTCCCCAGCAGGCAGAAGTATGCAAAGCATGCATCTCAATTAGTCAGCAAC
CAGGTGTGGAAAGTCCCCAGGCTCCCCAGCAGGCAGAAGTATGCAAAGCATGCATCTCAATTAGTCAGCA
ACCATAGTCCCGCCCCTAACTCCGCCCATCCCGCCCCTAACTCCGCCCAGTTCCGCCCATTCTCCGCCCC
ATGGCTGACTAATTTTTTTTATTTATGCAGAGGCCGAGGCCGCCTCTGCCTCTGAGCTATTCCAGAAGTA
GTGAGGAGGCTTTTTTGGAGGCCTAGGCTTTTGCAAAAAGCTCCCGGGAGCTTGTATATCCATTTTCGGA
TCTGATCAGCACGTGTTGACAATTAATCATCGGCATAGTATATCGGCATAGTATAATACGACAAGGTGAG
GAACTAAACCATGACCGAGTACAAGCCCACGGTGCGCCTCGCCACCCGCGACGACGTCCCCAGGGCCGTA
CGCACCCTCGCCGCCGCGTTCGCCGACTACCCCGCCACGCGCCACACCGTCGATCCGGACCGCCACATCG
AGCGGGTCACCGAGCTGCAAGAACTCTTCCTCACGCGCGTCGGGCTCGACATCGGCAAGGTGTGGGTCGC
GGACGACGGCGCCGCGGTGGCGGTCTGGACCACGCCGGAGAGCGTCGAAGCGGGGGCGGTGTTCGCCGAG
ATCGGCCCGCGCATGGCCGAGTTGAGCGGTTCCCGGCTGGCCGCGCAGCAACAGATGGAAGGCCTCCTGG
CGCCGCACCGGCCCAAGGAGCCCGCGTGGTTCCTGGCCACCGTCGGCGTCTCGCCCGACCACCAGGGCAA
GGGTCTGGGCAGCGCCGTCGTGCTCCCCGGAGTGGAGGCGGCCGAGCGCGCCGGGGTGCCCGCCTTCCTG
GAGACATCCGCGCCCCGCAACCTCCCCTTCTACGAGCGGCTCGGCTTCACCGTCACCGCCGACGTCGAGG
TGCCCGAAGGACCGCGCACCTGGTGCATGACCCGCAAGCCCGGTGCCTGACACGTGCTACGAGATTTCGA
TTCCACCGCCGCCTTCTATGAAAGGTTGGGCTTCGGAATCGTTTTCCGGGACGCCGGCTGGATGATCCTC
CAGCGCGGGGATCTCATGCTGGAGTTCTTCGCCCACCCCAACTTGTTTATTGCAGCTTATAATGGTTACA
AATAAAGCAATAGCATCACAAATTTCACAAATAAAGCATTTTTTTCACTGCATTCTAGTTGTGGTTTGTC
CAAACTCATCAATGTATCTTATCATGTCTGTATACCGTCGACCTCTAGCTAGAGCTTGGCGTAATCATGG
TCATTACCAATGCTTAATCAGTGAGGCACCTATCTCAGCGATCTGTCTATTTCGTTCATCCATAGTTGCC
TGACTCCCCGTCGTGTAGATAACTACGATACGGGAGGGCTTACCATCTGGCCCCAGCGCTGCGATGATAC
CGCGAGAACCACGCTCACCGGCTCCGGATTTATCAGCAATAAACCAGCCAGCCGGAAGGGCCGAGCGCAG
AAGTGGTCCTGCAACTTTATCCGCCTCCATCCAGTCTATTAATTGTTGCCGGGAAGCTAGAGTAAGTAGT
TCGCCAGTTAATAGTTTGCGCAACGTTGTTGCCATCGCTACAGGCATCGTGGTGTCACGCTCGTCGTTTG
GTATGGCTTCATTCAGCTCCGGTTCCCAACGATCAAGGCGAGTTACATGATCCCCCATGTTGTGCAAAAA
AGCGGTTAGCTCCTTCGGTCCTCCGATCGTTGTCAGAAGTAAGTTGGCCGCAGTGTTATCACTCATGGTT
ATGGCAGCACTGCATAATTCTCTTACTGTCATGCCATCCGTAAGATGCTTTTCTGTGACTGGTGAGTACT
CAACCAAGTCATTCTGAGAATAGTGTATGCGGCGACCGAGTTGCTCTTGCCCGGCGTCAATACGGGATAA
TACCGCGCCACATAGCAGAACTTTAAAAGTGCTCATCATTGGAAAACGTTCTTCGGGGCGAAAACTCTCA
AGGATCTTACCGCTGTTGAGATCCAGTTCGATGTAACCCACTCGTGCACCCAACTGATCTTCAGCATCTT
TTACTTTCACCAGCGTTTCTGGGTGAGCAAAAACAGGAAGGCAAAATGCCGCAAAAAAGGGAATAAGGGC
GACACGGAAATGTTGAATACTCATATTCTTCCTT
Features (pLannotate 1.2.2; 24 found; start..end, strand, type, name):
    119..143     -  CDS            KanR (fragment): aminoglycoside phosphotransferase; aph(3')-Ia; confers resistance to kanamycin
    254..842     +  rep_origin     ori: high-copy-number ColE1/pMB1/pBR322/pUC origin of replication
   1067..1084    +  terminator     rrnB T2 terminator (fragment): transcription terminator T2 from the E. coli rrnB gene
   1109..1128    -  CDS            lacZα (fragment): LacZα fragment of β-galactosidase; lacZ fragment
   1584..1600    +  protein_bind   lac operator: The lac repressor binds to the lac operator to inhibit transcription in E. coli. This inhibition can be relieved by adding lactose or isopropyl-β-D-thiogalactopyranoside (IPTG). lac repressor encoded by lacI
   1843..2146    +  enhancer       CMV enhancer: human cytomegalovirus immediate early enhancer
   2147..2350    +  promoter       CMV promoter: human cytomegalovirus (CMV) immediate early promoter
   2486..2529    +  intron         CMV intron (fragment): modified intron A from human cytomegalovirus
   2581..2599    +  promoter       SP6 promoter: promoter for bacteriophage SP6 RNA polymerase
   2603..2640    +  CDS            IgH signal sequence (fragment): signal sequence from the mouse immunoglobulin heavy chain variable region
   2704..3189    +  CDS            TREML1 (fragment): TRML1_HUMAN - Also known as TLT1. Experimental evidence at protein level: Swiss-Prot protein existence level 1. Cell surface receptor that may play a role in the innate and adaptive immune response. From Homo sapiens (Human).
   3286..3465    +  CDS            Comp (fragment): COMP_RAT - Experimental evidence at protein level: Swiss-Prot protein existence level 1. May play a role in the structural integrity of cartilage via its interaction with other extracellular matrix proteins such as the collagens and fibronectin. Can mediate the interaction of chondrocytes with the cartilage extracellular matrix through interaction with cell surface integrin receptors. Could play a role in the pathogenesis of osteoarthritis. Potent suppressor of apoptosis in both primary chondrocytes and transformed cells. Suppresses apoptosis by blocking the activation of caspase-3 and by indu
   3453..4905    +  CDS            SEAP (fragment): secreted alkaline phosphatase from human placenta The natural enzyme has a C-terminal transmembrane sequence that is replaced by a GPI anchor.
   4930..4971    +  CDS            AviTag™ (fragment): peptide tag that allows for enzymatic biotinylation
   4975..4998    +  CDS            8xHis: 8xHis affinity tag
   5144..5255    +  polyA_signal   bGH poly(A) signal: bovine growth hormone polyadenylation signal
   5256..5364    +  rep_origin     f1 ori (fragment): f1 bacteriophage origin of replication; arrow indicates direction of (+) strand synthesis
   5378..5707    +  promoter       SV40 promoter: SV40 enhancer and early promoter
   5755..5802    +  promoter       EM7 promoter: synthetic bacterial promoter&nbsp
   5821..6420    +  CDS            PuroR (fragment): puromycin N-acetyltransferase; pac from Streptomyces; confers resistance to puromycin
   6430..6555    +  CDS            ble (fragment): BLE_KLEPN - Experimental evidence at protein level: Swiss-Prot protein existence level 1. Binding protein with a strong affinity to the bleomycin family of antibiotics. Binds to CL990; an antimitotic-antibiotic compound. From Klebsiella pneumoniae.
   6550..6671    +  polyA_signal   SV40 poly(A) signal: SV40 polyadenylation signal
   6724..7584    -  CDS            AmpR: β-lactamase; bla; confers resistance to ampicillin, carbenicillin, and related antibiotics
   7587..89      -  promoter       AmpR promoter (fragment) (across the origin): bla
