[The description below was written by a language model from this plasmid's Addgene catalogue record and pLannotate feature annotations shown in this document.]
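Description:
pD649-HAsp-TREML1-COMP5AP-AviTag-9xHis is a mammalian expression plasmid built on the pD649 backbone for producing the extracellular domain of human TREML1 (also called TLT-1) as a secreted, multimerised fusion protein. It is maintained in E. coli at high copy through a ColE1/pUC-type origin and selected with ampicillin via a full-length β-lactamase gene. The annotated sequence also carries an SV40 early/EM7 promoter cassette driving a puromycin N-acetyltransferase coding region followed by an SV40 polyadenylation signal, which could serve for selection in mammalian cells, although the catalogue entry does not list a mammalian marker. Short matches to KanR, lacZα, ble and f1 ori are only fragments and probably backbone remnants.

The expression unit uses the CMV immediate-early enhancer and promoter with a piece of CMV intron A, followed by an SP6 promoter that provides a sequencing primer site and could support in vitro transcription. The open reading frame begins with a leader peptide: the plasmid name indicates an HA signal peptide, while the automated annotation flags a partial match to an immunoglobulin heavy chain signal sequence. The 441 bp TREML1 ectodomain sits between retained NotI and AscI sites, allowing ectodomains to be swapped. Downstream, in frame, are a fragment of rat cartilage oligomeric matrix protein, whose coiled-coil region drives pentamer assembly, then human placental alkaline phosphatase as an enzymatic reporter, an AviTag for site-specific biotinylation and a polyhistidine tag for purification (9xHis by name, annotated as 8xHis). A bGH polyadenylation signal ends the transcript.

The construct belongs to a collection used to screen human immunoglobulin-superfamily cell-surface proteins for extracellular binding partners, where pentamerisation raises avidity for detecting weak interactions. The depositor notes that some plasmids in the set may carry an IS4-like transposase upstream of the CMV promoter; none is annotated here.
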