Addgene plasmid #157105: pD649-HAsp-TREML1-COMP5AP-AviTag-9xHis
Purpose: Mammalian expression of cell-surface protein extracellular domain fused to COMP5AP-AviTag-9xHis. Protein is secreted from cells.
Depositing lab: Chris Garcia. Depositing organization: Stanford University. Publication: A Human IgSF Cell-Surface Interactome Reveals a Complex Network of Protein-Protein Interactions. Wojtowicz WM, Vielmetter J, Fernandes RA, Siepe DH, Eastman CL, Chisholm GB, Cox S, Klock H, Anderson PW, Rue SM, Miller JJ, Glaser SM, Bragstad ML, Vance J, Lam AW, Lesley SA, Zinn K, Garcia KC. Cell. 2020 Aug 20;182(4):1027-1043.e17. doi: 10.1016/j.cell.2020.07.025. PubMed 32822567.
Backbone
  Vector backbone: pD649
  Backbone size w/o insert (bp): 7153
  Vector type: Mammalian Expression
Growth in bacteria
  Bacterial resistance: Ampicillin, 100 μg/mL
  Growth temperature: 37°C
  Growth strain: DH5alpha
  Copy number: High Copy
Gene/Insert
  Gene/Insert name: TREML1 (alt name: TRML1)
  Species: H. sapiens (human)
  Insert size (bp): 441
  Entrez Gene: TREML1 (a.k.a. UNQ1825/PRO3438, GLTL1825, PRO3438, TLT-1, TLT1, dJ238O23.3)
  Promoter: CMV/SP6
  Tag / fusion protein: COMP5AP-AviTag-9xHis (C terminal on backbone)
  Cloning method: Restriction Enzyme; 5′ cloning site GCGGCCGC (not destroyed); 3′ cloning site GGCGCGCC (not destroyed)
  Sequencing primers: 5′ ATTTAGGTGACACTATAG; 3′ CGTCGCACTCCATCACGGTG
Resource information
  A portion of this plasmid was derived from a plasmid made by: synthesis by ThermoFisher
Terms and licenses: Academic/Nonprofit Terms; Industry Terms: Not Available to Industry
Depositor comments: Some plasmids in this collection may have an IS4-like element ISVsa5 family transposase upstream of the CMV promoter.
How to cite: pD649-HAsp-TREML1-COMP5AP-AviTag-9xHis was a gift from Chris Garcia (Addgene plasmid # 157105 ; http://n2t.net/addgene:157105 ; RRID:Addgene_157105)
