>Addgene plasmid #157105 | pD649-HAsp-TREML1-COMP5AP-AviTag-9xHis | depositor partial sequence | sequence record 303320 | insert (extracellular domain)
CAGGGAATAGTTGGATCTCTGCCTGAAGTGCTGCAGGCCCCTGTGGGATCTTCTATCCTGGTGCAGTGCC
ACTACCGGCTGCAGGATGTGAAAGCCCAGAAAGTGTGGTGCAGATTCCTGCCTGAGGGCTGTCAGCCTCT
GGTGTCTAGTGCTGTGGATAGAAGGGCCCCAGCCGGCAGAAGAACCTTTCTGACAGATCTCGGCGGAGGC
CTGCTGCAGGTTGAGATGGTTACCCTGCAAGAGGAAGATGCCGGCGAGTACGGATGTATGGTGGATGGTG
CCAGAGGACCCCAGATCCTGCACAGAGTGTCCCTGAACATCCTGCCACCTGAGGAAGAAGAGGAAACCCA
CAAGATCGGCAGCCTGGCCGAGAATGCCTTTTCTGATCCTGCCGGCTCCGCCAATCCTCTGGAACCTTCT
CAGGACGAGAAGTCTATCCCT
